Addgene plasmid #218618: pJJB1376
Purpose: Express Pex5, Pex3, Pex19, and Pex8
Depositing lab: John Dueber. Depositing organization: University of California, Berkeley. Publication: ML-enhanced peroxisome capacity enables compartmentalization of multienzyme pathway. Baker JJ, Shi J, Wang S, Mujica EM, Bianco S, Capponi S, Dueber JE. Nat Chem Biol. 2024 Oct 14. doi: 10.1038/s41589-024-01759-2. PubMed 39402374.
Backbone
  Vector backbone: PSG747
  Backbone manufacturer: Internal
  Vector type: Yeast Expression
  Selectable markers: Markerless integration into Saccharomyces cerevisiae YBR197C locus using Cas9
Growth in bacteria
  Bacterial resistance: Kanamycin, 50 μg/mL
  Growth temperature: 37°C
  Growth strain: DH5alpha
  Copy number: High Copy
Gene/Insert
  Gene/Insert name: Pex5
  Species: S. cerevisiae (budding yeast)
  Cloning method: Golden Gate
Terms and licenses: Academic/Nonprofit Terms; Industry Terms: Not Available to Industry
Depositor comments: Express Pex5, Pex3, Pex19, and Pex8 into the YBR197C locus
How to cite: pJJB1376 was a gift from John Dueber (Addgene plasmid # 218618 ; http://n2t.net/addgene:218618 ; RRID:Addgene_218618)
