[The description below was written by a language model from this plasmid's Addgene catalogue record and pLannotate feature annotations shown in this document.]
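Description:
pJJB1376 is a 12.7 kb yeast integration plasmid built by Golden Gate assembly on an in-house backbone (PSG747). It is designed to deliver four Saccharomyces cerevisiae peroxin genes, PEX5, PEX3, PEX19 and PEX8, into the YBR197C locus of the budding yeast genome. In E. coli it is maintained at high copy from a ColE1/pUC-type origin under kanamycin selection (KanR, aph(3')-Ia). No yeast replication origin or yeast auxotrophic marker is annotated. This fits the recorded strategy of markerless, Cas9-assisted chromosomal integration, in which a cut at the target site drives homology-directed repair with the plasmid-borne cassette. Short annotated fragments of yeast MRL1 and TAF5 lie on either side of the expression array, separating it from the bacterial KanR/ori segment. These are plausibly part of the homology arms for the integration site, although the record does not label them as such.

The payload is four tandem, same-orientation transcription units. PEX5, the cytosolic receptor for PTS1 (SKL-type) peroxisomal matrix cargo, is driven by the strong constitutive TEF1 promoter and ends at the ADH1 terminator. PEX3, a peroxisomal membrane docking factor, follows. Next is PEX19, the cytosolic receptor and chaperone for peroxisomal membrane proteins, which is followed by a PGK1 terminator fragment. PEX8, required for peroxisome assembly, comes last. The unannotated gaps upstream of PEX3, PEX19 and PEX8 presumably hold their promoters, but the feature table does not identify them, nor the terminators for PEX3 and PEX8. The associated work concerns enhancing peroxisome capacity to compartmentalize multienzyme pathways, so the construct apparently serves to co-overexpress import and biogenesis factors in engineered yeast strains.
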