Features (pLannotate 1.2.2; 11 found; start..end, strand, type, name):
      6..143     +  CDS            MRL1 (fragment): MRL1_YEAST - Experimental evidence at protein level: Swiss-Prot protein existence level 1. Sorting receptor involved in the transport of vacuolar enzymes from the Golgi complex to the vacuole. Involved in the delivery and maturation of PEP4 (vacuolar proteinase A) and PRB1 (vacuolar proteinase B). From Saccharomyces cerevisiae (strain ATCC 204508 / S288c) (Baker's yeast).
    305..712     +  promoter       TEF1 promoter: S. cerevisiae TEF1; promoter for EF-1α
    732..2567    +  CDS            PEX5: PEX5_YEAST - Also known as PAS10. Experimental evidence at protein level: Swiss-Prot protein existence level 1. Binds to the C-terminal PTS1-type tripeptide peroxisomal targeting signal (SKL-type) and plays an essential role in peroxisomal protein import. From Saccharomyces cerevisiae (strain ATCC 204508 / S288c) (Baker's yeast).
   2586..2773    +  terminator     ADH1 terminator: S. cerevisiae ADH1; transcription terminator for the S. cerevisiae alcohol dehydrogenase 1 (ADH1) gene
   3550..4872    +  CDS            PEX3: PEX3_YEAST - Also known as PAS3 From Saccharomyces cerevisiae (strain ATCC 204508 / S288c) (Baker's yeast).
   5855..6880    +  CDS            PEX19: PEX19_YEAST - Also known as PAS12. Experimental evidence at protein level: Swiss-Prot protein existence level 1. Required for proper post-translational import and stabilization of peroxisomal membrane proteins (PMPs). Acts as a cytosolic import receptor for PMPs and delivers them to the docking factor PEX3 at the peroxisomal membrane for subsequent insertion into the membrane. Acts as a chaperone in stabilizing or maintaining PMPs in the lipid bilayer. Directs PEX17, a peripheral component of the peroxisomal matrix protein translocation machinery, to peroxisomes. Stabilizes VPS1, a protein req
   6899..7123    +  terminator     PGK1 terminator (fragment): S. cerevisae PGK1; transcription terminator for 3-phosphoglycerate kinase gene
   7862..9628    +  CDS            PEX8: PEX8_YEAST - Also known as PAS6. Experimental evidence at protein level: Swiss-Prot protein existence level 1. Required for peroxisome assembly. From Saccharomyces cerevisiae (strain ATCC 204508 / S288c) (Baker's yeast).
  10459..11274   -  CDS            KanR: aminoglycoside phosphotransferase; aph(3')-Ia; confers resistance to kanamycin in bacteria or G418 (Geneticin®) in eukaryotes
  11499..12087   +  rep_origin     ori: high-copy-number ColE1/pMB1/pBR322/pUC origin of replication
  12198..12425   +  CDS            TAF5 (fragment): TAF5_YEAST - Also known as TAF90. Experimental evidence at protein level: Swiss-Prot protein existence level 1. Functions as a component of the DNA-binding general transcription factor complex TFIID and the transcription regulatory histone acetylation (HAT) complexes SAGA, SALSA and SLIK. Binding of TFIID to a promoter (with or without TATA element) is the initial step in preinitiation complex (PIC) formation. TFIID plays a key role in the regulation of gene expression by RNA polymerase II through different activities such as transcription activator interaction, core promoter recognition and s
>Addgene plasmid #218618 | pJJB1376 | addgene full sequence | sequence record 431891 | Addgene NGS Result
ACTGGCCGATAATTGCAGACGAACGCCTTGCCAACAGGGAGTTCTTCAGAGACATGGAGGCTCAAAACGA
AATTATTGACAGCCTAGACATCAATAGTCATACAACAGAAAGCGACCACCCAACTTTGGCTGATAATAGC
GTATAAACAATGCATACTTTGTACGTTCAAAATACAATGCAGTAGATATATTTATGCATATTACATATAA
TACATATCACATAGGAAGCAACAGGCGCGTTGGACTTTTAATTTTCGAGGACCGCGAATCCTTACATCAC
ACCCAATCCCCCACAAGTGATCCCCCACACACCATAGCTTCAAAATGTTTCTACTCCTTTTTTACTCTTC
CAGATTTTCTCGGACTCCGCGCATCGCCGTACCACTTCAAAACACCCAAGCACAGCATACTAAATTTCCC
CTCTTTCTTCCTCTAGGGTGTCGTTAATTACCCGTACTAAAGGTTTGGAAAAGAAAAAAGACACCGCCTC
GTTTCTTTTTCTTCGTCGAAAAAGGCAATAAAAATTTTTATCACGTTTCTTTTTCTTGAAAATTTTTTTT
TTTGATTTTTTTCTCTTTCGATGACCTCCCATTGATATTTAAGTTAATAAACGGTCATCAATTTCTCAAG
TTTCAGTTTCATTTTTCTTGTTCTATTACAACTTTTTTTACTTCTTGCTCATTAGAAAGAAAGCATAGCA
ATCTAATCTAAGTTTTAATTACAAAAGATCTATGGACGTAGGAAGTTGCTCAGTGGGAAATAATCCGCTT
GCGCAGTTGCACAAACATACTCAGCAGAACAAATCGCTTCAGTTTAATCAGAAGAATAATGGGCGTCTTA
ATGAGTCACCTCTACAGGGTACCAACAAGCCAGGTATTAGTGAGGCTTTTATATCCAATGTTAATGCTAT
TTCACAAGAAAACATGGCGAATATGCAAAGGTTCATAAACGGAGAACCACTGATCGATGATAAAAGAAGA
ATGGAAATAGGGCCATCCTCAGGCAGGCTTCCACCTTTTTCAAACGTACATTCTCTACAGACTTCAGCAA
ACCCAACCCAAATTAAGGGAGTGAACGATATATCTCATTGGTCACAGGAATTTCAAGGTAGTAATAGTAT
TCAAAATAGAAACGCGGATACAGGAAATTCAGAAAAGGCATGGCAGCGTGGCTCAACAACCGCATCAAGC
CGGTTTCAGTACCCTAATACCATGATGAATAACTATGCTTATGCTTCTATGAACAGTCTTAGTGGATCAA
GGCTCCAATCGCCTGCTTTCATGAATCAACAACAGTCTGGTCGTTCTAAAGAAGGAGTCAATGAGCAAGA
ACAACAACCCTGGACAGATCAGTTTGAAAAGCTGGAAAAAGAAGTCTCAGAAAACTTGGACATAAATGAT
GAAATAGAGAAGGAGGAAAATGTGAGTGAAGTAGAACAAAACAAACCAGAAACTGTTGAGAAGGAAGAAG
GAGTATATGGAGATCAGTATCAATCTGATTTCCAAGAAGTGTGGGATAGCATACACAAGGACGCTGAAGA
AGTCTTGCCATCCGAATTAGTTAATGATGACCTCAATCTAGGAGAAGACTACTTGAAATATCTCGGCGGT
AGAGTAAATGGGAACATCGAGTATGCTTTTCAATCTAACAACGAATATTTTAATAATCCTAATGCTTATA
AAATTGGCTGCCTACTGATGGAAAACGGAGCCAAATTGAGCGAGGCAGCGCTAGCATTTGAAGCTGCTGT
TAAAGAAAAACCGGACCATGTGGATGCATGGCTAAGATTGGGTCTAGTACAAACCCAGAATGAAAAAGAG
TTGAACGGCATAAGCGCCCTCGAAGAATGTTTAAAGTTAGACCCAAAGAATCTGGAGGCAATGAAAACTT
TAGCGATAAGTTATATAAACGAAGGTTATGATATGAGCGCCTTCACAATGCTGGATAAATGGGCAGAAAC
TAAGTACCCGGAAATTTGGTCAAGGATCAAGCAACAAGATGACAAATTTCAAAAAGAGAAAGGGTTTACC
CATATTGATATGAACGCTCATATCACAAAGCAATTTTTGCAACTAGCAAACAATTTAAGCACAATAGATC
CTGAAATACAACTATGCTTGGGACTCTTATTTTACACGAAAGATGATTTTGACAAAACCATAGATTGCTT
TGAAAGTGCGTTGAGGGTGAATCCTAATGACGAACTCATGTGGAATAGATTAGGGGCTTCATTGGCCAAT
TCCAATAGATCAGAGGAAGCAATCCAAGCCTATCATAGGGCACTACAACTAAAACCTTCTTTTGTTAGAG
CTCGCTATAATCTGGCGGTATCATCCATGAATATAGGCTGTTTCAAAGAAGCAGCAGGCTACTTATTAAG
TGTTCTAAGTATGCATGAAGTGAACACTAATAATAAAAAAGGAGATGTTGGATCTCTCTTGAATACGTAC
AATGATACTGTTATAGAGACTTTGAAGAGAGTTTTTATAGCGATGAATAGAGATGATTTACTTCAAGAAG
TGAAGCCAGGCATGGACCTGAAAAGATTTAAAGGAGAATTTTCGTTTTGAGGATCCTAACTCGAGGCGAA
TTTCTTATGATTTATGATTTTTATTATTAAATAAGTTATAAAAAAAATAAGTGTATACAAATTTTAAAGT
GACTCTTAGGTTTTAAAACGAAAATTCTTATTCTTGAGTAACTCTTTCCTGTAGGTCAGGTTGCTTTCTC
AGGTATAGCATGAGGTCGCTCTTATTGACCACACCTCTACCGGCATGCCGAGCAAATGCCTGCAAATCGC
TCCCCATTTCGCTGCCAAACCAGATGTCAACACAGCTACAACGAAGAGGATGTCCAATATTTTTTTTAAG
GAATAAGGATACTTCAAGACTAGATTCCCCCCTGCATTCCCATCAGAACCGTAAACCTTGGCGCTTTCCT
TGGGAAGTATTCAAGAAGTGCCTTGTCCGGTTTCTGTGGCTCACAAACCAGCGCGCCCGATATGGCTTTC
TTTTCACTTATGAATGTACCAGTACGGGACAATTAGAACGCTCCTGTAACAATCTCTTTGCAAATGTGGG
GTTACATTCTAACCATGTCACACTGCTGACGAAATTCAAAGTAAAAAAAAATGGGACCACGTCTTGAGAA
CGATAGATTTTCTTTATTTTACATTGAACAGTCGTTGTCTCAGCGCGCTTTATGTTTTCATTCATACTTC
ATATTATAAAATAACAAAAGAAGAATTTCATATTCACGCCCAAGAAATCAGGCTGCTTTCCAAATGCAAT
TGACACTTCATTAGCCATCACACAAAACTCTTTCTTGCTGGAGCTTCTTTTAAAAAAGACCTCAGTACAC
CAAACACGTTACCCGACCTCGTTATTTTACGACAACTATGATAAAATTCTGAAGAAAAAATAAAAAAATT
TTCATACTTCTTGCTTTTATTTAAACCATTGAATGATTTCTTTTGAACAAAACTACCTGTTTCACCAAAG
GAAATAGAAAGAAAAAATCAATTAGAAGAAAACAAAAAACAAAAGATCTATGGCCCCAAATCAAAGATCA
CGTTCGCTTCTGCAGAGACATCGAGGAAAGGTACTCATTTCATTGACTGGAATAGCTGCTTTATTTACCA
CAGGGTCGGTGGTAGTGTTTTTCGTGAAGAGATGGTTGTATAAACAGCAGTTACGGATTACTGAGCAACA
CTTCATCAAAGAACAGATCAAAAGAAGGTTCGAGCAGACACAGGAAGACTCGTTGTACACAATATACGAG
CTACTTCCTGTATGGAGAATGGTTTTGAATGAAAACGATTTGAATTTGGACAGCATCGTTACCCAATTAA
AGGACCAAAAGAACCAGTTGACTAGAGCAAAGTCTAGTGAAAGCAGAGAAAGTTCGCCGTTAAAAAGTAA
AGCTGAGTTGTGGAACGAGTTAGAACTAAAGAGTTTGATCAAGCTGGTGACAGTGACGTACACAGTATCG
TCGCTGATTCTTTTAACAAGACTGCAACTAAATATCCTGACAAGAAACGAGTACCTGGACTCCGCAATAA
AATTAACCATGCAGCAGGAAAACTGCAACAAACTACAGAATAGGTTCTATAACTGGGTTACATCGTGGTG
GAGCGATCCGGAGGACAAAGCGGATGATGCAATGGTAATGGCAGCAAAAAAGTCAAAGAAAGAAGGCCAG
GAAGTGTATATTAATGAGCAAGCTTTCCTATCACTATCATGGTGGATTCTTAACAAGGGGTGGTTGAGTT
ACAATGAAATAATTACAAATCAAATCGAAATTGAATTTGACGGCATACACCCAAGAGATACTCTAACGTT
AGAAGAATTTAGTTCTCGTCTAACGAACATATTCCGGAACACGAATTCCCAAATATTCCAGCAAAATAAT
AATAACCTCACGTCTATTTTGCTTCCTAAAGATTCCAGTGGACAGGAGTTTCTTCTGTCACAGACGCTTG
ACGCGGATGCTTTAACAAGTTTTCACTCTAACACACTAGTTTTTAATCAATTGGTGAATGAACTGACCCA
ATGTATCGAAAGCACAGCAACATCCATAGTGTTAGAGTCTCTAATAAATGAATCATTCCATTTCATAATG
AACAAGGTCGGCATAAAGACAATAGCCAAGAAAAAACCTGGCCAAGAAGATCAGCAACAGTATCAAATGG
CAGTTTTCGCTATGTCGATGAAAGACTGTTGCCAAGAAATGCTTCAAACAACTGCCGGGTCTTCCCATAG
CGGCAGCGTGAACGAATACCTGGCCACTCTGGATTCTGTGCAGCCGCTCGATGATCTGAGCGCCAGCGTA
TACAGCAACTTTGGTGTCTCCAGCTCGTTTTCCTTCAAGCCTTAAGGATCCTAACTCGAGGTGAATTTAC
TTTAAATCTTGCATTTAAATAAATTTTCTTTTTATAGCTTTATGACTTAGTTTCAATTTATATACTATTT
TAATGACATTTTCGATTCATTGATTGAAAGCTTTGTGTTTTTTCTTGATGCGCTATTGCATTGTTCTTGT
CTTTTTCGCCACATGTAATATCTGTAGTAGATACCTGATACATTGTGGATGCTGAGTGAAATTTTAGTTA
ATAATGCTGGATGCACACACTGGCTTAAGATGACAACGTTGATAGGTCAAGATCAATGTAAACAATTACT
TTGTTATGTAGAGTTTTTTTAGCTACCTATATTCCACCATAACATCAATCATGCGGTTGCTGGTGTATTT
ACCAATAATGTTTAATGTATATATATATATATATATATGGGGCCGTATACTTACATATAGTAGATGTCAA
GCGTAGGCGCTTCCCCTGCCGGCTGTGAGGGCGCCATAACCAAGGTATCTATAGACCGCCAATCAGCAAA
CTACCTCCGTACATTCATGTTGCACCCACACATTTATACACCCAGACCGCGACAAATTACCCATAAGGTT
GTTTGTGACGGCGTCGTACAAGAGAACGTGGGAACTTTTTAGGCTCACCAAAAAAGAAAGAAAAAATACG
AGTTGCTGACAGAAGCCTCAAGAAAAAAAAAATTCTTCTTCGACTATGCTGGAGGCAGAGATGATCGAGC
CGGTAGTTAACTATATATAGCTAAATTGGTTCCATCACCTTCTTTTCTGGTGTCGCTCCTTCTAGTGCTA
TTTCTGGCTTTTCCTATTTTTTTTTTTCCATTTTTCTTTCTCTCTTTCTAATATATAAATTCTCTTGCAT
TTTCTATTTTTCTCTCTATCTATTCTACTTGTTTATTCCCTTCAAGGTTTTTTTTTAAGGAGTACTTGTT
TTTAGAATATACGGTCAACGAACTATAATTAACTAAACAGATCTATGAATGAAAACGAGTACGATAATTT
TGATGATTTGGATGACCTTTTAGATGAAGATCCCACTAAACTGGATGAAGCAGAGCCCGATGATGTGCAA
GCGAAGGGTTCTGTGTACAACGATAGTGAAAACAAAGAGAAGAATGCCGAAAGTAAGGACAGTGATGGCG
TACAGGTAGCTAATGAATCTGAAGAGGACCCAGAATTGAAAGAAATGATGGTAGATTTGCAAAATGAGTT
CGCAAATTTGATGAAAAATAACGGTAACGAGAATAATGTCAAAACAGAAGATTTTAATAAACTGATTAGT
GCTCTAGAAGAGGCAGCTAAAGTACCTCATCAACAGATGGAGCAAGGATGTAGTAGTTTGAAAAGTAACA
GCACTGATAAAGGGACCGTGAATGGTAGCAATCCGGGATTTAAAAACATTGTTTCCAATACGCTAGACAG
GTTAAAGGAAAATGGTAATAAAGTTGATACATCCCTAGCCGAAGAAACCAAGGAATCTCAACGCAGTGGC
CAAAATAATAATATTGATGATATATTGTCACAATTATTAGATCAAATGGTAGCATCTGGTGGAAAAGAAA
GTGCAGAAAATCAATTTGATCTAAAAGATGGGGAGATGGACGACGCAATAACAAAAATACTTGATCAAAT
GACGTCAAAAGAAGTATTATATGAGCCTATGAAAGAAATGCGTAGTGAGTTCGGTGTTTGGTTTCAAGAA
AACGGTGAAAATGAGGAACATAAGGAAAAGATAGGCACCTACAAGAGGCAATTTAATATCGTAGACGAAA
TTGTAAATATTTATGAATTGAAAGATTATGACGAGCTAAAGCATAAAGATCGTGTTACTGAACTTTTGGA
CGAATTAGAACAGCTTGGTGATAGCCCTATTAGAAGTGCGAACAGCCCCCTAAAACACGGTAATGAAGAA
GAAGAACTCATGAAAATGTTGGAAATTGATGGTAATGATCCGAACTTGGGGAACCTTGATAAGGAATTAA
CCGACGGTTGCAAACAACAATAAGGATCCTAACTCGAGATTGAATTGAATTGAAATCGATAGATCAATTT
TTTTCTTTTCTCTTTCCCCATCCTTTACGCTAAAATAATAGTTTATTTTATTTTTTGAATATTTTTTATT
TATATACGTATATATAGACTATTATTTATCTTTTAATGATTATTAAGATTTTTATTAAAAAAAAATTCGC
TCCTCTTTTAATGCCTTTATGCAGTTTTTTTTTCCCATTCGATATTTCTATGTGCTGGTTCTGTATGGGC
ACAGACAACCTAAACGTATATATTAAATTTGCTCTTGTTCTGTACTTTCCTAATTCTTATGTAAAAAGAC
AAGAATTTATGATACTATTTAATAACAAAAAACTACCTAAGAAAAGCATCATGCAGTCGAAATTGAAATC
GAAAAGTAAAACTTTAACGGAACATGTTTGAAATTCTAAGAAAGCATACATCTTCATCCCTTATATATAG
AGTTATGTTTGATATTAGTAGTCATGTTGTAATCTCTGGCCTAAGTATACGTAACGAAAATGGTAGCACG
TCGCGTTTATGGCCCCCAGGTTAATGTGTTCTCTGAAATTCGCATCACTTTGAGAAATAATGGGAACACC
TTACGCGTGAGCTGTGCCCACCGCTTCGCCTAATAAAGCGGTGTTCTCAAAATTTCTCCCCGTTTTCAGG
ATCACGAGCGCCATCTAGTTCTGGTAAAATCGCGCTTACAAGAACAAAGAAAAGAAACATCGCGTAATGC
AACAGTGAGACACTTGCCGTCATATATAAGGTTTTGGATCAGTAACCGTTATTTGAGCATAACACAGGTT
TTTAAATATATTATTATATATCATGGTATATGTGTAAAATTTTTTTGCTGACTGGTTTTGTTTATTTATT
TAGCTTTTTAAAAATTTTACTTTCTTCTTGTTAATTTTTTCTGATTGCTCTATACTCAAACCAACAACAA
CTTACTCTACAACTAAGATCTATGTTTGATCATGACGTCGAATATCTGATCACTGCACTCTCTTCCGAAA
CGAGGATCCAGTATGATCAACGCCTGCTAGACGAAATCGCGGCCAATGTGGTATACTACGTCCCAAGAGT
CAAATCCCCCGACACTTTGTATCGCTTGGTCGGAGCACTTTTCCGATCGCAGTTCATTGTCCAATTACCA
CCACTACGCCTTTTGCACATCGTCAAAGATGTTTTCCTTTGGAAACTGGAAGTTTCTGAGCCCACGCTCC
CAATTTCGAAGTTTTACTTGGTTTGGAATGCTGTTTTCGAATCTCACCGAGCCACGTGGAACCTTTCACA
GTTGATGGTTTTGGATGGTGTACTAGTCACATACCCGAGCTTCAAACAATTGAACAACGCCTATTTTATT
GATGAATCCAGCAACAAAACTGCGCTTTATTACAGAAACTGGAAATTACAACTGTTTTCACCAATATGGG
CGCAGCTATGGAATACTGCCATTGTCAGGGCTAATTTATCGATTCAGCATTGCCTTCTGATAGCATTAGC
TTTACTTTTTAATCAGTCAAACCGAAGCGCCCTTTTGCATGGAGTTGACGTATCATGGAATTTGGTCACA
GAGAAACTATTGGACCTTTTGGAAGAGTATGTACACGGCATTGTGCAGCCGATGGAAATTTTTTCGACTG
ATTCAGTCTTATCAACCAACTTGAATCATTTGGCCAGTTGCTTGACCAGTTCAATCACGAGGTCAAATGA
GGCAACTTTGGTAAATTCAGTACGCAAACTAGAAAGGATATGTCGATACTTGTCCGATACTGTGGCTTCG
TTGAAAGAACAACAACTAGATTTCAAGTTCCAAAATGTATTTATCCTGATAATCCTCGCGTTAAAAGAAT
TATCCGCCATGAATATGACAATACTGCCTAACCATAAAGACACTTTTTATTCTATGATCTGTTTAAGCCT
TTTCCACGTCCACGTATTGACTCAAAAAATCGGGACAGTCGGTTTTCCCAGTTACGATTATGTTTACGAT
AATTTAGTAACGTATTTCATTGTCATGGATGACTTGTCTAAAATCACTACAGTTTTGGAACTAATGAAAA
GAAACAACACCAAACAAGATCCAAATAAATTAGTGTTTTACATCAATTTTCTAAACAAAATTACTAATTA
CTATGGGTGTCGCATTCGTTTGCCGTTTATTACTGAGTTTATCGAACCTTTACTGCATTTCGATGTATTT
TTTAGCGGAAAGACGGGCAATACCTTGGATATTGAAATCAAAGAATCTATACACACATTGACAATCACTG
TACTGTCTATAGACTCCTCTTATTCCTCACAGGTTGCACAATGGCAAGTATCCCGCATACTCGTCTATTT
AAAGATGTCGATGGACCAATTTATTGCAGGTAAATTGTCCGCAAATCAAATTTTACTTATATTCGGCCAT
CTATCCACACAACTTCCCTCACTACATAATTATAACAAGCATTTGCTTAGGGACTCTTTGCACGAAACAT
ATATCAGAATTGTTAATGTAAAAAACCCAGAAAAGAAGAATGTATTGATTGAATGTCTGATTGTACAAAT
AGCCTTTATCAACAATCCTCATCATTTGATCGGCTGGTTGAACATCTGTCTCCAGCTAATCAATACACAT
AACAAAAAGCTACTTCAACAATTGTGGGAAATGGTTTCGAGTCTAGAATCCTCCCTAGCCATCGACTGGT
GGTACACAACGGTCTTATCAAGTCAATCTTCTAAATTATAGGGATCCTAACTCGAGAGTGCTTTTAACTA
AGAATTATTAGTCTTTTCTGCTTATTTTTTCATCATAGTTTAGAACACTTTATATTAACGAATAGTTTAT
GAATCTATTTAGGTTTAAAAATTGATACAGTTTTATAAGTTACTTTTTCAAAGACTCGTGCTGTCTATTG
CATAATGCACTGGAAGGGGAAAAAAAAGGTGCACACGCGTGGCTTTTTCTTGAATTTGCAGTTTGAAAAA
TGCTGAGCAGTTACAGAGATGTTACGAACCACTAGTGCACTGCAGTACATGACATGTATGGGTTGAAAAT
ATTTAGAGGATGCTAAAAGTCCCGTCTAAAATAGAGGAAGTCATGGATTACATTATCACCTTTATTGTCC
TGTTCCGTCTGGCTAATTTGGGACGAGGAACGTTTGTCTCCATTCGCAACCTTTTGAAACCATATGAACG
GCGGCTAATCTGACAGATGTCTTATATTTCTAGGATTGTAGAAAGCCTCCTCATCAAACCACCTTGTTTG
AAAAAGGCACTAGTGCGGTTGCTTTACTTGATCTAGTATTCTCCTACCTTGGAGCGGTCCCATATCAACT
AAATTCAGTTTTCTGACTGAGTTAAAAACTAATGTAGCGACACCACTTCCATTGGTGCCTCCGTTATTTT
TTTTTTGTATGTTAATGCTAAATAATACACCGCTATGTATTTCAGGGCACTACTTCTACACATCAACGGT
ACTAAACATTTCGCTCAAGATCGGTCCGCTTTCACGTATTTGGATGCTATGCAATGTTGCCGAGCGGCCG
CGTGTTACAACCAATTAACCAATTCTGATTAGAAAAACTCATCGAGCATCAAATGAAACTGCAATTTATT
CATATCAGGATTATCAATACCATATTTTTGAAAAAGCCGTTTCTGTAATGAAGGAGAAAACTCACCGAGG
CAGTTCCATAGGATGGCAAGATCCTGGTATCGGTCTGCGATTCCGACTCGTCCAACATCAATACAACCTA
TTAATTTCCCCTCGTCAAAAATAAGGTTATCAAGTGAGAAATCACCATGAGTGACGACTGAATCCGGTGA
GAATGGCAAAAGCTTATGCATTTCTTTCCAGACTTGTTCAACAGGCCAGCCATTACGCTCGTCATCAAAA
TCACTCGCATCAACCAAACCGTTATTCATTCGTGATTGCGCCTGAGCGAGGCGAAATACGCGATCGCTGT
TAAAAGGACAATTACAAACAGGAATCGAATGCAACCGGCGCAGGAACACTGCCAGCGCATCAACAATATT
TTCACCTGAATCAGGATATTCTTCTAATACCTGGAATGCTGTTTTCCCGGGGATCGCAGTGGTGAGTAAC
CATGCATCATCAGGAGTACGGATAAAATGCTTGATGGTCGGAAGAGGCATAAATTCCGTCAGCCAGTTTA
GTCTGACCATCTCATCTGTAACATCATTGGCAACGCTACCTTTGCCATGTTTCAGAAACAACTCTGGCGC
ATCGGGCTTCCCATACAATCGATAGATTGTCGCACCTGATTGCCCGACATTATCGCGAGCCCATTTATAC
CCATATAAATCAGCATCCATGTTGGAATTTAATCGCGGCCTGGAGCAAGACGTTTCCCGTTGAATATGGC
TCATAACACCCCTTGTATTACTGTTTATGTAAGCAGACAGTTTTATTGTTCATGATGATATATTTTTATC
TTGTGCAATGTAACATCAGAGATTTTGAGACACAACGTGGCTTTGTTGAATAAATCGAACTTTTGCTGAG
TTGAAGGATCAGTCATGACCAAAATCCCTTAACGTGAGTTTTCGTTCCACTGAGCGTCAGACCCCGTAGA
AAAGATCAAAGGATCTTCTTGAGATCCTTTTTTTCTGCGCGTAATCTGCTGCTTGCAAACAAAAAAACCA
CCGCTACCAGCGGTGGTTTGTTTGCCGGATCAAGAGCTACCAACTCTTTTTCCGAAGGTAACTGGCTTCA
GCAGAGCGCAGATACCAAATACTGTTCTTCTAGTGTAGCCGTAGTTAGGCCACCACTTCAAGAACTCTGT
AGCACCGCCTACATACCTCGCTCTGCTAATCCTGTTACCAGTGGCTGCTGCCAGTGGCGATAAGTCGTGT
CTTACCGGGTTGGACTCAAGACGATAGTTACCGGATAAGGCGCAGCGGTCGGGCTGAACGGGGGGTTCGT
GCACACAGCCCAGCTTGGAGCGAACGACCTACACCGAACTGAGATACCTACAGCGTGAGCTATGAGAAAG
CGCCACGCTTCCCGAAGGGAGAAAGGCGGACAGGTATCCGGTAAGCGGCAGGGTCGGAACAGGAGAGCGC
ACGAGGGAGCTTCCAGGGGGAAACGCCTGGTATCTTTATAGTCCTGTCGGGTTTCGCCACCTCTGACTTG
AGCGTCGATTTTTGTGATGCTCGTCAGGGGGGCGGAGCCTATGGAAAAACGCCAGCAACGCGGCCTTTTT
ACGGTTCCTGGCCTTTTGCTGGCCTTTTGCTCACATGTTCTTTCCTGCGTTATCCCCTGATTCTGTGGAT
AACCGTGCGGCCGCCAATTGAAAAAGGCCACTACTGAGCCAAGCGCAGAACCAGATGAGCCATTCATTGG
ATACTTGGGTGACGTTACTGCATCTATAAACCAAGATATAAAAGAATATGGTCGCAGAAGAACAGTAATA
CCTACAAGCGATTTAGTAGCGTCGTTCTACACCAAAAAGACGCCTGTTTTTAAGGTCAAGTTCAGCAGAA
GCAATTTAGCCCTTGCAGGAGGTGCTTTCAGGCCATAATTCACACTGAAAAAAATAACAGCATGGAAGTG
ATATGTAATAAGTATAACCTAATCCGATATGTAACTATTAGATGCTTTTTCGACATCGTACTTGACCTGC
TCGGCGGTTATCATAGCGTCTTCTTTAGCCTTTTTTTTTTCGCTCAGTCATCGGGGCCAAAACAAGAAAG
GCGAAGAACAGAAAAATGAAAAATGTAACTGGTTGTTGTAAAAACCTTCCAGAGAAATAAGATGAAATGT
ATGTTGCTGGCACGAACGAAGACAAATACCCTGAATTCGCATCTAGACTGA
